Addgene plasmid #168988: pInducer10-UBC9-sh4
Purpose: Expresses RFP cDNA and UBC9 shRNA 4 in mammalian cells
Depositing lab: Ji Luo. Depositing organization: National Cancer Institute (NCI). Publication: Oncogenesis driven by the Ras/Raf pathway requires the SUMO E2 ligase Ubc9. Yu B, Swatkoski S, Holly A, Lee LC, Giroux V, Lee CS, Hsu D, Smith JL, Yuen G, Yue J, Ann DK, Simpson RM, Creighton CJ, Figg WD, Gucek M, Luo J. Proc Natl Acad Sci U S A. 2015 Apr 7;112(14):E1724-33. doi: 10.1073/pnas.1415569112. Epub 2015 Mar 24. PubMed 25805818.
Backbone
  Vector backbone: pInducer-10
  Backbone size w/o insert (bp): 13217
  Total vector size (bp): 13261
  Vector type: Mammalian Expression
  Selectable markers: Puromycin
Growth in bacteria
  Bacterial resistance: Ampicillin, 100 μg/mL
  Growth temperature: 37°C
  Growth strain: NEB Stable
  Copy number: High Copy
Gene/Insert
  Gene/Insert name: Ubiquitin Conjugating Enzyme 9 (alt name: UBC9)
  gRNA/shRNA sequence: cggaatacaggaacttctaaat
  Species: H. sapiens (human)
  Promoter: Ubc promoter
  Cloning method: Gateway Cloning
  Sequencing primers: 5′ cggcttccacttcgtggaccacag; 3′ ctgatccttccgcccggacgctcag
Terms and licenses: Academic/Nonprofit Terms; Industry Terms: Not Available to Industry
How to cite: pInducer10-UBC9-sh4 was a gift from Ji Luo (Addgene plasmid # 168988 ; http://n2t.net/addgene:168988 ; RRID:Addgene_168988)
