[The description below was written by a language model from this plasmid's Addgene catalogue record and pLannotate feature annotations shown in this document.]
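Description:
pInducer10-UBC9-sh4 is a doxycycline-inducible shRNA construct built on the pInducer-10 backbone, designed to knock down human UBC9, the SUMO E2 conjugating enzyme, in mammalian cells. The catalogue lists it simply as a mammalian expression vector, but the feature table shows HIV-1 lentiviral transfer vector architecture: a truncated 5' LTR, Ψ packaging signal with a gag fragment, RRE, cPPT/CTS, WPRE and a self-inactivating ΔU3 3' LTR. It should therefore be deliverable as packaged lentivirus and integrate stably. In bacteria it is propagated through a high-copy ColE1/pUC-type origin with ampicillin resistance. An f1 ori is present, as are an EM7-driven bleomycin/Zeocin resistance gene and fragmentary hygromycin and ble sequences, which appear to be backbone remnants.

The payload consists of two units. A tetracycline response element with seven tetO sites, joined to a minimal CMV promoter, drives TurboRFP. Downstream of TurboRFP lie the 5' and 3' miR-30a flanking sequences, which bracket the UBC9-targeting hairpin so that it is processed as a microRNA-like shRNA from the same transcript as the reporter. Red fluorescence thus marks cells in which the shRNA is being expressed. The second unit uses the constitutive human UbC promoter, the promoter named in the catalogue entry, to express rtTA3. An EMCV IRES links this to the puromycin resistance gene, and loxP sequences flank the rtTA3 region. Because rtTA3 activates the TRE only in the presence of doxycycline, one vector provides the transactivator, the selection marker and the inducible RFP-shRNA cassette.

The associated publication concerns the requirement for Ubc9 in Ras/Raf-driven oncogenesis, which fits use of the construct for regulated UBC9 depletion in puromycin-selected cell populations. The sequenced record is slightly longer than the catalogued total size.
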