Features (pLannotate 1.2.2; 41 found; start..end, strand, type, name):
    462..695     +  misc_feature   RRE: The Rev response element (RRE) of HIV-1 allows for Rev-dependent mRNA export from the nucleus to the cytoplasm.
   1072..1172    +  CDS            Rev (fragment): human immunodeficiency virus 1 (HIV-1) Rev protein; rev; enhances nuclear export of unspliced and incompletely spliced viral mRNAs
   1222..1339    +  misc_feature   cPPT/CTS: central polypurine tract and central termination sequence of HIV-1
   1404..1778    -  CDS            BleoR: antibiotic-binding protein; Sh ble from Streptoalloteichus hindustanus; confers resistance to bleomycin, phleomycin, and Zeocin™
   1798..1845    -  promoter       EM7 promoter: synthetic bacterial promoter&nbsp
   1915..2185    +  protein_bind   tetracycline response element: contains seven copies of the tetracycline operator tetO tetracycline repressor TetR
   2196..2213    +  misc_feature   MCS (fragment): pUC18/19 multiple cloning site
   2218..2256    +  promoter       minimal CMV promoter: human cytomegalovirus (CMV) immediate early promoter
   2353..3048    +  CDS            TurboRFP: red fluorescent protein from Entacmaea quadricolor mammalian codon-optimized
   3099..3192    +  ncRNA          5' miR-30a: sequence upstream of the 71-nt precursor of the human miR-30a microRNA (Zeng et al., 2002) miRNA
   3304..3416    +  ncRNA          3' miR-30a: sequence downstream of the 71-nt precursor of the human miR-30a microRNA (Zeng et al., 2002) miRNA
   3511..3529    -  promoter       T7 promoter: promoter for bacteriophage T7 RNA polymerase
   3549..4760    +  promoter       UbC promoter: human ubiquitin C promoter
   4767..4800    -  protein_bind   loxP: Cre-mediated recombination occurs in the 8-bp core sequence (GCATACAT). Cre recombinase
   4807..5504    +  CDS            rtTA3 (fragment): reverse tetracycline transactivator 3 activates expression from Tet-responsive promoters in the presence of doxycycline
   5434..5544    +  CDS            VP48: 3 tandem repeats of the minimal activation domain of herpes simplex virus VP16 (Cheng et al., 2013)
   5554..5584    +  protein_bind   loxP (fragment): Cre-mediated recombination occurs in the 8-bp core sequence (GCATACAT). Cre recombinase
   5602..6174    +  misc_feature   IRES: internal ribosome entry site (IRES) of the encephalomyocarditis virus (EMCV)
   6183..6779    +  CDS            PuroR: puromycin N-acetyltransferase; pac from Streptomyces alboniger; confers resistance to puromycin
   6801..7389    +  misc_feature   WPRE: woodchuck hepatitis virus posttranscriptional regulatory element
   7406..7594    +  CDS            nef (fragment): NEF_HV1Z2 - Experimental evidence at protein level: Swiss-Prot protein existence level 1. Extracellular Nef protein targets CD4(+) T-lymphocytes for apoptosis by interacting with CXCR4 surface receptors. From Human immunodeficiency virus type 1 group M subtype D (isolate Z2/CDC-Z34) (HIV-1).
   7596..7829    +  LTR            3' LTR (ΔU3): self-inactivating 3' long terminal repeat (LTR) from HIV-1
   7936..8160    +  polyA_signal   bGH poly(A) signal: bovine growth hormone polyadenylation signal
   8164..8185    +  promoter       SV40 promoter (fragment): SV40 enhancer and early promoter
   8206..8634    +  rep_origin     f1 ori (sequence partly withheld): f1 bacteriophage origin of replication; arrow indicates direction of (+) strand synthesis
   8648..8977    +  promoter       SV40 promoter: SV40 enhancer and early promoter
   9054..9670    +  CDS            HygR (fragment): aminoglycoside phosphotransferase from E. coli confers resistance to hygromycin
   9680..9805    +  CDS            ble (fragment): BLE_KLEPN - Experimental evidence at protein level: Swiss-Prot protein existence level 1. Binding protein with a strong affinity to the bleomycin family of antibiotics. Binds to CL990; an antimitotic-antibiotic compound. From Klebsiella pneumoniae.
   9800..9881    +  polyA_signal   SV40 poly(A) signal: SV40 polyadenylation signal
   9992..10014   -  protein_bind   lac operator (fragment): The lac repressor binds to the lac operator to inhibit transcription in E. coli. This inhibition can be relieved by adding lactose or isopropyl-β-D-thiogalactopyranoside (IPTG). lac repressor encoded by lacI
  10018..10048   -  promoter       lac promoter: promoter for the E. coli lac operon
  10063..10084   -  protein_bind   CAP binding site: CAP binding activates transcription in the presence of cAMP. E. coli catabolite activator protein
  10097..10189   -  CDS            lacI (fragment): lac repressor; lacI; The lac repressor binds to the lac operator to inhibit transcription in E. coli. This inhibition can be relieved by adding lactose or isopropyl-β-D-thiogalactopyranoside (IPTG).
  10372..10960   -  rep_origin     ori: high-copy-number ColE1/pMB1/pBR322/pUC origin of replication
  11131..11991   -  CDS            AmpR: β-lactamase; bla; confers resistance to ampicillin, carbenicillin, and related antibiotics
  11992..12096   -  promoter       AmpR promoter: bla
  12144..12278   +  polyA_signal   SV40 poly(A) signal: SV40 polyadenylation signal
  12445..12774   +  CDS            nef (fragment): NEF_HV1BR - Experimental evidence at protein level: Swiss-Prot protein existence level 1. Extracellular Nef protein targets CD4(+) T-lymphocytes for apoptosis by interacting with CXCR4 surface receptors (PubMed:14990729). From Human immunodeficiency virus type 1 group M subtype B (isolate BRU/LAI) (HIV-1).
  12822..13079   +  LTR            5' LTR (truncated): truncated 5' long terminal repeat (LTR) from HIV-1
  13126..13251   +  misc_feature   HIV-1 Ψ: packaging signal of human immunodeficiency virus type 1
  13235..287     +  CDS            HIV-1 gag (fragment) (across the origin): gag protein from human immunodeficiency virus 1; gag
>Addgene plasmid #168988 | pInducer10-UBC9-sh4 | addgene full sequence | sequence record 333871 | Addgene NGS Result
AAAAATTCGGTTAAGGCCAGGGGGAAAGAAAAAATATAAATTAAAACATATAGTATGGGCAAGCAGGGAG
CTAGAACGATTCGCAGTTAATCCTGGCCTGTTAGAAACATCAGAAGGCTGTAGACAAATACTGGGACAGC
TACAACCATCCCTTCAGACAGGATCAGAAGAACTTAGATCATTATATAATACAGTAGCAACCCTCTATTG
TGTGCATCAAAGGATAGAGATAAAAGACACCAAGGAAGCTTTAGACAAGATAGAGGAAGAGCAAAACAAA
AGTAAGACCACCGCACAGCAAGCGGCCGGCCGCTGATCTTCAGACCTGGAGGAGGAGATATGAGGGACAA
TTGGAGAAGTGAATTATATAAATATAAAGTAGTAAAAATTGAACCATTAGGAGTAGCACCCACCAAGGCA
AAGAGAAGAGTGGTGCAGAGAGAAAAAAGAGCAGTGGGAATAGGAGCTTTGTTCCTTGGGTTCTTGGGAG
CAGCAGGAAGCACTATGGGCGCAGCGTCAATGACGCTGACGGTACAGGCCAGACAATTATTGTCTGGTAT
AGTGCAGCAGCAGAACAATTTGCTGAGGGCTATTGAGGCGCAACAGCATCTGTTGCAACTCACAGTCTGG
GGCATCAAGCAGCTCCAGGCAAGAATCCTGGCTGTGGAAAGATACCTAAAGGATCAACAGCTCCTGGGGA
TTTGGGGTTGCTCTGGAAAACTCATTTGCACCACTGCTGTGCCTTGGAATGCTAGTTGGAGTAATAAATC
TCTGGAACAGATTTGGAATCACACGACCTGGATGGAGTGGGACAGAGAAATTAACAATTACACAAGCTTA
ATACACTCCTTAATTGAAGAATCGCAAAACCAGCAAGAAAAGAATGAACAAGAATTATTGGAATTAGATA
AATGGGCAAGTTTGTGGAATTGGTTTAACATAACAAATTGGCTGTGGTATATAAAATTATTCATAATGAT
AGTAGGAGGCTTGGTAGGTTTAAGAATAGTTTTTGCTGTACTTTCTATAGTGAATAGAGTTAGGCAGGGA
TATTCACCATTATCGTTTCAGACCCACCTCCCAACCCCGAGGGGACCCGACAGGCCCGAAGGAATAGAAG
AAGAAGGTGGAGAGAGAGACAGAGACAGATCCATTCGATTAGTGAACGGATCGGCACTGCGTGCGCCAAT
TCTGCAGACAAATGGCAGTATTCATCCACAATTTTAAAAGAAAAGGGGGGATTGGGGGGTACAGTGCAGG
GGAAAGAATAGTAGACATAATAGCAACAGACATACAAACTAAAGAATTACAAAAACAAATTACAAAAATT
CAAAATTTTCGGGTTTATTACAGGGACAGCAGAGATCCAGTTTGGTTAGTACCGGGCCCGCTCTAGTCCG
GAATCAGTCCTGCTCCTCGGCCACGAAGTGCACGCAGTTGCCGGCCGGGTCGCGCAGGGCGAACTCCCGC
CCCCACGGCTGCTCGCCGATCTCGGTCATGGCCGGCCCGGAGGCGTCCCGGAAGTTCGTGGACACGACCT
CCGACCACTCGGCGTACAGCTCGTCCAGGCCGCGCACCCACACCCAGGCCAGGGTGTTGTCCGGCACCAC
CTGGTCCTGGACCGCGCTGATGAACAGGGTCACGTCGTCCCGGACCACACCGGCGAAGTCGTCCTCCACG
AAGTCCCGGGAGAACCCGAGCCGGTCGGTCCAGAACTCGACCGCTCCGGCGACGTCGCGCGCGGTGAGCA
CCGGAACGGCACTGGTCAACTTGGCCATGGTGGCCCTCCTATAGTGAGTCGTATTATACTATGCCGATAT
ACTATGCCGATGATTAATTGTCAACACGTGCTGCAGGTCCGAGGTTCTAGGCTAGCTTAAAGGAACCAAT
TCAGTCGACTGGATCCTTTACCACTCCCTATCAGTGATAGAGAAAAGTGAAAGTCGAGTTTACCACTCCC
TATCAGTGATAGAGAAAAGTGAAAGTCGAGTTTACCACTCCCTATCAGTGATAGAGAAAAGTGAAAGTCG
AGTTTACCACTCCCTATCAGTGATAGAGAAAAGTGAAAGTCGAGTTTACCACTCCCTATCAGTGATAGAG
AAAAGTGAAAGTCGAGTTTACCACTCCCTATCAGTGATAGAGAAAAGTGAAAGTCGAGTTTACCACTCCC
TATCAGTGATAGAGAAAAGTGAAAGTCGAGCTCGGTACCCGGGTCGAGGTAGGCGTGTACGGTGGGAGGC
CTATATAAGCAGAGCTCGTTTAGTGAACCGTCAGATCGCCTGGAGACGCCATCCACGCTGTTTTGACCTC
CATAGAAGACACCGGGACCGATCCAGCCTACCGGTCGCCACCATGAGCGAGCTGATCAAGGAGAACATGC
ACATGAAGCTGTACATGGAGGGCACCGTGAACAACCACCACTTCAAGTGCACATCCGAGGGCGAAGGCAA
GCCCTACGAGGGCACCCAGACCATGAAGATCAAGGTGGTCGAGGGCGGCCCTCTCCCCTTCGCCTTCGAC
ATCCTGGCTACCAGCTTCATGTACGGCAGCAAAGCCTTCATCAACCACACCCAGGGCATCCCCGACTTCT
TTAAGCAGTCCTTCCCTGAGGGCTTCACATGGGAGAGAATCACCACATACGAAGACGGGGGCGTGCTGAC
CGCTACCCAGGACACCAGCTTCCAGAACGGCTGCATCATCTACAACGTCAAGATCAACGGGGTGAACTTC
CCATCCAACGGCCCTGTGATGCAGAAGAAAACACGCGGCTGGGAGGCCAACACCGAGATGCTGTACCCCG
CTGACGGCGGCCTGAGAGGCCACAGCCAGATGGCCCTGAAGCTCGTGGGCGGGGGCTACCTGCACTGCTC
CTTCAAGACCACATACAGATCCAAGAAACCCGCTAAGAACCTCAAGATGCCCGGCTTCCACTTCGTGGAC
CACAGACTGGAAAGAATCAAGGAGGCCGACAAAGAGACCTACGTCGAGCAGCACGAGATGGCTGTGGCCA
AGTACTGCGACCTCCCTAGCAAACTGGGGCACAGATGATGCGGCCGCAAGCCTTGTTAAGTGCTCGCTTC
GGCAGCACATATACTATGTTGAATGAGGCTTCAGTACTTTACAGAATCGTTGCCTGCACATCTTGGAAAC
ACTTGCTGGGATTACTTCTTCAGGTTAACCCAACAGAAGGCTCGAGAAGGTATATTGCTGTTGACAGTGA
GCGCGGAATACAGGAACTTCTAAATTAGTGAAGCCACAGATGTAATTTAGAAGTTCCTGTATTCCTTGCC
TACTGCCTCGGAATTCAAGGGGCTACTTTAGGAGCAATTATCTTGTTTACTAAAACTGAATACCTTGCTA
TCTCTTTGATACATTTTTACAAAGCTGAATTAAAATGGTATAAATTAAATCACTTTTTTCAATTGGAAGA
CTAATGCGGCCGGCCATTAGTTTGAATCATTTCGGTACTTTGTGACGTGGCCTTTCTGTGGTCGCGTTGT
ATCGTTGGGCCCTATAGTGAGTCGTATTACCTAGGACGCGTAAGATCTGGCCTCCGCGCCGGGTTTTGGC
GCCTCCCGCGGGCGCCCCCCTCCTCACGGCGAGCGCTGCCACGTCAGACGAAGGGCGCAGCGAGCGTCCT
GATCCTTCCGCCCGGACGCTCAGGACAGCGGCCCGCTGCTCATAAGACTCGGCCTTAGAACCCCAGTATC
AGCAGAAGGACATTTTAGGACGGGACTTGGGTGACTCTAGGGCACTGGTTTTCTTTCCAGAGAGCGGAAC
AGGCGAGGAAAAGTAGTCCCTTCTCGGCGATTCTGCGGAGGGATCTCCGTGGGGCGGTGAACGCCGATGA
TTATATAAGGACGCGCCGGGTGTGGCACAGCTAGTTCCGTCGCAGCCGGGATTTGGGTCGCGGTTCTTGT
TTGTGGATCGCTGTGATCGTCACTTGGTGAGTAGCGGGCTGCTGGGCTGGCCGGGGCTTTCGTGGCCGCC
GGGCCGCTCGGTGGGACGGAAGCGTGTGGAGAGACCGCCAAGGGCTGTAGTCTGGGTCCGCGAGCAAGGT
TGCCCTGAACTGGGGGTTGGGGGGAGCGCAGCAAAATGGCGGCTGTTCCCGAGTCTTGAATGGAAGACGC
TTGTGAGGCGGGCTGTGAGGTCGTTGAAACAAGGTGGGGGGCATGGTGGGCGGCAAGAACCCAAGGTCTT
GAGGCCTTCGCTAATGCGGGAAAGCTCTTATTCGGGTGAGATGGGCTGGGGCACCATCTGGGGACCCTGA
CGTGAAGTTTGTCACTGACTGGAGAACTCGGTTTGTCGTCTGTTGCGGGGGCGGCAGTTATGGCGGTGCC
GTTGGGCAGTGCACCCGTACCTTTGGGAGCGCGCGCCCTCGTCGTGTCGTGACGTCACCCGTTCTGTTGG
CTTATAATGCAGGGTGGGGCCACCTGCCGGTAGGTGTGTGGTAGGCTTTTCTCCGTCGCAGGACGCAGGG
TTCGGGCCTAGGGTAGGCTCTCCTGAATCGACAGGCGCCGGACCTCTGGTGAGGGGAGGGATAAGTGAGG
CGTCAGTTTCTTTGGTCGGTTTTATGTACCTATCTTCTTAAGTAGCTGAAGCTCCGGTTTTGAACTATGC
GCTCGGGGTTGGCGAGTGTGTTTTGTGAAGTTTTTTAGGCACCTTTTGAAATGTAATCATTTGGGTCAAT
ATGTAATTTTCAGTGTTAGACTAGTAAATTGTCCGCTAAATTCTGGCCGTTTTTGGCTTTTTTGTTAGAC
GGATCCATAACTTCGTATAATGTATGCTATACGAAGTTATGCCACCATGTCTAGACTGGACAAGAGCAAA
GTCATAAACGGAGCTCTGGAATTACTCAATGGTGTCGGTATCGAAGGCCTGACGACAAGGAAACTCGCTC
AAAAGCTGGGAGTTGAGCAGCCTACCCTGTACTGGCACGTGAAGAACAAGCGGGCCCTGCTCGATGCCCT
GCCAATCGAGATGCTGGACAGGCATCATACCCACTTCTGCCCCCTGGAAGGCGAGTCATGGCAAGACTTT
CTGCGGAACAACGCCAAGTCATACCGCTGTGCTCTCCTCTCACATCGCGACGGGGCTAAAGTGCATCTCG
GCACCCGCCCAACAGAGAAACAGTACGAAACCCTGGAAAATCAGCTCGCGTTCCTGTGTCAGCAAGGCTT
CTCCCTGGAGAACGCACTGTACGCTCTGTCCGCCGTGGGCCACTTTACACTGGGCTGCGTATTGGAGGAA
CAGGAGCATCAAGTAGCAAAAGAGGAAAGAGAGACACCTACCACCGATTCTATGCCCCCACTTCTGAGAC
AAGCAATTGAGCTGTTCGACCGGCAGGGAGCCGAACCTGCCTTCCTTTTCGGCCTGGAACTAATCATATG
TGGCCTGGAGAAACAGCTAAAGTGCGAAAGCGGCGGGCCGACCGACGCCCTTGACGATTTTGACTTAGAC
ATGCTCCCAGCCGATGCCCTTGACGACTTTGACCTTGATATGCTGCCTGCTGACGCTCTTGACGATTTTG
ACCTTGACATGCTCCCCGGGTAAATAACTTCGTATAGCATACATTATACGAAGTATGGCGCGCCAATTCC
GCCCCTCTCCCTCCCCCCCCCCTAACGTTACTGGCCGAAGCCGCTTGGAATAAGGCCGGTGTGCGTTTGT
CTATATGTTATTTTCCACCATATTGCCGTCTTTTGGCAATGTGAGGGCCCGGAAACCTGGCCCTGTCTTC
TTGACGAGCATTCCTAGGGGTCTTTCCCCTCTCGCCAAAGGAATGCAAGGTCTGTTGAATGTCGTGAAGG
AAGCAGTTCCTCTGGAAGCTTCTTGAAGACAAACAACGTCTGTAGCGACCCTTTGCAGGCAGCGGAACCC
CCCACCTGGCGACAGGTGCCTCTGCGGCCAAAAGCCACGTGTATAAGATACACCTGCAAAGGCGGCACAA
CCCCAGTGCCACGTTGTGAGTTGGATAGTTGTGGAAAGAGTCAAATGGCTCTCCTCAAGCGTATTCAACA
AGGGGCTGAAGGATGCCCAGAAGGTACCCCATTGTATGGGATCTGATCTGGGGCCTCGGTGCACATGCTT
TACATGTGTTTAGTCGAGGTTAAAAAAACGTCTAGGCCCCCCGAACCACGGGGACGTGGTTTTCCTTTGA
AAAACACGATAATACCATGGCCACCGAGTACAAGCCCACGGTGCGCCTCGCCACCCGCGACGACGTCCCC
CGGGCCGTACGCACCCTCGCCGCCGCGTTCGCCGACTACCCCGCCACGCGCCACACCGTCGACCCGGACC
GCCACATCGAGCGGGTCACCGAGCTGCAAGAACTCTTCCTCACGCGCGTCGGGCTCGACATCGGCAAGGT
GTGGGTCGCGGACGACGGCGCCGCGGTGGCGGTCTGGACCACGCCGGAGAGCGTCGAAGCGGGGGCGGTG
TTCGCCGAGATCGGCTCGCGCATGGCCGAGTTGAGCGGTTCCCGGCTGGCCGCGCAGCAACAGATGGAAG
GCCTCCTGGCGCCGCACCGGCCCAAGGAGCCCGCGTGGTTCCTGGCCACCGTCGGCGTCTCGCCCGACCA
CCAGGGCAAGGGTCTGGGCAGCGCCGTCGTGCTCCCCGGAGTGGAGGCGGCCGAGCGCGCTGGGGTGCCC
GCCTTCCTGGAGACCTCCGCGCCCCGCAACCTCCCCTTCTACGAGCGGCTCGGCTTCACCGTCACCGCCG
ACGTCGAGGTGCCCGAAGGACCGCGCACCTGGTGCATGACCCGCAAGCCCGGTGCCTGATTAATTAAGCG
CGTCTGGAACAATCAACCTCTGGATTACAAAATTTGTGAAAGATTGACTGGTATTCTTAACTATGTTGCT
CCTTTTACGCTATGTGGATACGCTGCTTTAATGCCTTTGTATCATGCTATTGCTTCCCGTATGGCTTTCA
TTTTCTCCTCCTTGTATAAATCCTGGTTGCTGTCTCTTTATGAGGAGTTGTGGCCCGTTGTCAGGCAACG
TGGCGTGGTGTGCACTGTGTTTGCTGACGCAACCCCCACTGGTTGGGGCATTGCCACCACCTGTCAGCTC
CTTTCCGGGACTTTCGCTTTCCCCCTCCCTATTGCCACGGCGGAACTCATCGCCGCCTGCCTTGCCCGCT
GCTGGACAGGGGCTCGGCTGTTGGGCACTGACAATTCCGTGGTGTTGTCGGGGAAGCTGACGTCCTTTCC
ATGGCTGCTCGCCTGTGTTGCCACCTGGATTCTGCGCGGGACGTCCTTCTGCTACGTCCCTTCGGCCCTC
AATCCAGCGGACCTTCCTTCCCGCGGCCTGCTGCCGGCTCTGCGGCCTCTTCCGCGTCTTCGCCTTCGCC
CTCAGACGAGTCGGATCTCCCTTTGGGCCGCCTCCCCGCCTGGAATTAATTCTGCAGTCGAGACCTAGAA
AAACATGGAGCAATCACAAGTAGCAATACAGCAGCTACCAATGCTGATTGTGCCTGGCTAGAAGCACAAG
AGGAGGAGGAGGTGGGTTTTCCAGTCACACCTCAGGTACCTTTAAGACCAATGACTTACAAGGCAGCTGT
AGATCTTAGCCACTTTTTAAAAGAAAAGAGGGGACTGGAAGGGCTAATTCACTCCCAACGAAGACAAGAT
CTGCTTTTTGCTTGTACTGGGTCTCTCTGGTTAGACCAGATCTGAGCCTGGGAGCTCTCTGGCTAACTAG
GGAACCCACTGCTTAAGCCTCAATAAAGCTTGCCTTGAGTGCTTCAAGTAGTGTGTGCCCGTCTGTTGTG
TGACTCTGGTAACTAGAGATCCCTCAGACCCTTTTAGTCAGTGTGGAAAATCTCTAGCAGTAGTAGTTCA
TGTCATCTTATTATTCAGTATTTATAACTTGCAAAGAAATGAATATCAGAGAGTGAGAGGCCTTGACATT
GTTTAAACCCGCTGATCAGCCTCGACTGTGCCTTCTAGTTGCCAGCCATCTGTTGTTTGCCCCTTCCCCG
TGCCTTCCTTGACCCTGGAAGGTGCCACTCCCACTGTCCTTTCCTAATAAAATGAGGAAATTGCATCGCA
TTGTCTGAGTAGGTGTCATTCTATTCTGGGGGGTGGGGTGGGGCAGGACAGCAAGGGGGAGGATTGGGAA
GACAATAGCAGGCATGCTGGGGATGCGGTGGGCTCTATGGCTTCTGAGGCGGAAAGAACCAGCTGGGGCT
CTAGGGGGTATCCCC
[124 nt withheld, positions 8206-8329]
C
[91 nt withheld, positions 8331-8421]
A
[49 nt withheld, positions 8423-8471]
CCTTTGACGTTGGAGTCCACGTTCTTT
[37 nt withheld, positions 8499-8535]
ACCCTATCTCGGTCTATTCTTTTGATTTATAAGGGATTTTGCCGATTTCGGCCTATTGGTTAAAAAATGA
GCTGATTTAACAAAAATTTAACGCGAATTAATTCTGTGGAATGTGTGTCAGTTAGGGTGTGGAAAGTCCC
CAGGCTCCCCAGCAGGCAGAAGTATGCAAAGCATGCATCTCAATTAGTCAGCAACCAGGTGTGGAAAGTC
CCCAGGCTCCCCAGCAGGCAGAAGTATGCAAAGCATGCATCTCAATTAGTCAGCAACCATAGTCCCGCCC
CTAACTCCGCCCATCCCGCCCCTAACTCCGCCCAGTTCCGCCCATTCTCCGCCCCATGGCTGACTAATTT
TTTTTATTTATGCAGAGGCCGAGGCCGCCTCTGCCTCTGAGCTATTCCAGAAGTAGTGAGGAGGCTTTTT
TGGAGGCCTAGGCTTTTGCAAAAAGCTCCCGGGAGCTTGTATATCCATTTTCGGATCTGATCAGCACGTG
ATGAAAAAGCCTGAACTCACCGCGACGTGACCGCAAGGAATCGGTCAATACACTACATGGCGTGATTTCA
TATGCGCGATTGCTGATCCCCATGTGTATCACTGGCAAACTGTGATGGACGACACCGTCAGTGCGTCCGT
CGCGCAGGCTCTCGATGAGCTGATGCTTTGGGCCGAGGACTGCCCCGAAGTCCGGCACCTCGTGCACGCG
GATTTCGGCTCCAACAATGTCCTGACGGACAATGGCCGCATAACAGCGGTCATTGACTGGAGCGAGGCGA
TGTTCGGGGATTCCCAATACGAGGTCGCCAACATCTTCTTCTGGAGGCCGTGGTTGGCTTGTATGGAGCA
GCAGACGCGCTACTTCGAGCGGAGGCATCCGGAGCTTGCAGGATCGCCGCGGCTCCGGGCGTATATGCTC
CGCATTGGTCTTGACCAACTCTATCAGAGCTTGGTTGACGGCAATTTCGATGATGCAGCTTGGGCGCAGG
GTCGATGCGACGCAATCGTCCGATCCGGAGCCGGGACTGTCGGGCGTACACAAATCGCCCGCAGAAGCGC
GGCCGTCTGGACCGATGGCTGTGTAGAAGTACTCGCCGATAGTGGAAACCGACGCCCCAGCACTCGTCCG
AGGGCAAAGGAATAGCACGTGCTACGAGATTTCGATTCCACCGCCGCCTTCTATGAAAGGTTGGGCTTCG
GAATCGTTTTCCGGGACGCCGGCTGGATGATCCTCCAGCGCGGGGATCTCATGCTGGAGTTCTTCGCCCA
CCCCAACTTGTTTATTGCAGCTTATAATGGTTACAAATAAAGCAATAGCATCACAAATTTCACAAATAAA
GCATTTTTTTCACTGCATTCTAGTTGTGGTTTGTCCAAACTAATCAATGTATCTTATCATGTCTGTATAC
CGTCGACCTCTAGCTAGAGCTTGGCGTAATCATGGTCATAGCTGTTTCCTGTGTGAAATTGTTATCCGCT
CACAATTCCACACAACATACGAGCCGGAAGCATAAAGTGTAAAGCCTGGGGTGCCTAATGAGTGAGCTAA
CTCACATTAATTGCGTTGCGCTCACTGCCCGCTTTCCAGTCGGGAAACCTGTCGTGCCAGCTGCATTAAT
GAATCGGCCAACGCGCGGGGAGAGGCGGTTTGCGTATTGGGCGCTCTTCCGCTTCCTCGCTCACTGACTC
GCTGCGCTCGGTCGTTCGGCTGCGGCGAGCGGTATCAGCTCACTCAAAGGCGGTAATACGGTTATCCACA
GAATCAGGGGATAACGCAGGAAAGAACATGTGAGCAAAAGGCCAGCAAAAGGCCAGGAACCGTAAAAAGG
CCGCGTTGCTGGCGTTTTTCCATAGGCTCCGCCCCCCTGACGAGCATCACAAAAATCGACGCTCAAGTCA
GAGGTGGCGAAACCCGACAGGACTATAAAGATACCAGGCGTTTCCCCCTGGAAGCTCCCTCGTGCGCTCT
CCTGTTCCGACCCTGCCGCTTACCGGATACCTGTCCGCCTTTCTCCCTTCGGGAAGCGTGGCGCTTTCTC
ATAGCTCACGCTGTAGGTATCTCAGTTCGGTGTAGGTCGTTCGCTCCAAGCTGGGCTGTGTGCACTAACC
CCCCGTTCAGCCCGACCGCTGCGCCTTATCCGGTAACTATCGTCTTGAGTCCAACCCGGTAAGACACGAC
TTATCGCCACTGGCAGCAGCCACTGGTAACAGGATTAGCAGAGCGAGGTATGTAGGCGGTGCTACAGAGT
TCTTGAAGTGGTGGCCTAACTACGGCTACACTAGAAGAACAGTATTTGGTATCTGCGCTCTGCTGAAGCC
AGTTACCTTCGGAAAAAGAGTTGGTAGCTCTTGATCCGGCAAACAAACCACCGCTGGTAGCGGTGGTTTT
TTTGTTTGCAAGCAGCAGATTACGCGCAGAAAAAAAGGATCTCAAGAAGATCCTTTGATCTTTTCTACGG
GGTCTGACGCTCAGTGGAACGAAAACTCACGTTAAGGGATTTTGGTCATGAGATTATCAAAAAGGATCTT
CACCTAGATCCTTTTAAATTAAAAATGAAGTTTTAAATCAATCTAAAGTATATATGAGTAAACTTGGTCT
GACAGTTACCAATGCTTAATCAGTGAGGCACCTATCTCAGCGATCTGTCTATTTCGTTCATCCATAGTTG
CCTGACTCCCCGTCGTGTAGATAACTACGATACGGGAGGGCTTACCATCTGGCCCCAGTGCTGCAATGAT
ACCGCGAGACCCACGCTCACCGGCTCCAGATTTATCAGCAATAAACCAGCCAGCCGGAAGGGCCGAGCGC
AGAAGTGGTCCTGCAACTTTATCCGCCTCCATCCAGTCTATTAATTGTTGCCGGGAAGCTAGAGTAAGTA
GTTCGCCAGTTAATAGTTTGCGCAACGTTGTTGCCATTGCTACAGGCATCGTGGTGTCACGCTCGTCGTT
TGGTATGGCTTCATTCAGCTCCGGTTCCCAACGATCAAGGCGAGTTACATGATCCCCCATGTTGTGCAAA
AAAGCGGTTAGCTCCTTCGGTCCTCCGATCGTTGTCAGAAGTAAGTTGGCCGCAGTGTTATCACTCATGG
TTATGGCAGCACTGCATAATTCTCTTACTGTCATGCCATCCGTAAGATGCTTTTCTGTGACTGGTGAGTA
CTCAACCAAGTCATTCTGAGAATAGTGTATGCGGCGACCGAGTTGCTCTTGCCCGGCGTCAATACGGGAT
AATACCGCGCCACATAGCAGAACTTTAAAAGTGCTCATCATTGGAAAACGTTCTTCGGGGCGAAAACTCT
CAAGGATCTTACCGCTGTTGAGATCCAGTTCGATGTAACCCACTCGTGCACCCAACTGATCTTCAGCATC
TTTTACTTTCACCAGCGTTTCTGGGTGAGCAAAAACAGGAAGGCAAAATGCCGCAAAAAAGGGAATAAGG
GCGACACGGAAATGTTGAATACTCATACTCTTCCTTTTTCAATATTATTGAAGCATTTATCAGGGTTATT
GTCTCATGAGCGGATACATATTTGAATGTATTTAGAAAAATAAACAAATAGGGGTTCCGCGCACATTTCC
CCGAAAAGTGCCACCTGACGTCGACGGATCGGGAGATCAACTTGTTTATTGCAGCTTATAATGGTTACAA
ATAAAGCAATAGCATCACAAATTTCACAAATAAAGCATTTTTTTCACTGCATTCTAGTTGTGGTTTGTCC
AAACTCATCAATGTATCTTATCATGTCTGGATCAACTGGATAACTCAAGCTAACCAAAATCATCCCAAAC
TTCCCACCCCATACCCTATTACCACTGCCAATTACCTGTGGTTTCATTTACTCTAAACCTGTGATTCCTC
TGAATTATTTTCATTTTAAAGAAATTGTATTTGTTAAATATGTACTACAAACTTAGTAGTTGGAAGGGCT
AATTCACTCCCAAAGAAGACAAGATATCCTTGATCTGTGGATCTACCACACACAAGGCTACTTCCCTGAT
TAGCAGAACTACACACCAGGGCCAGGGGTCAGATATCCACTGACCTTTGGATGGTGCTACAAGCTAGTAC
CAGTTGAGCCAGATAAGGTAGAAGAGGCCAATAAAGGAGAGAACACCAGCTTGTTACACCCTGTGAGCCT
GCATGGGATGGATGACCCGGAGAGAGAAGTGTTAGAGTGGAGGTTTGACAGCCGCCTAGCATTTCATCAC
GTGGCCCGAGAGCTGCATCCGGAGTACTTCAAGAACTGCTGATATCGAGCTTGCTACAAGGGACTTTCCG
CTGGGGACTTTCCAGGGAGGCGTGGCCTGGGCGGGACTGGGGAGTGGCGAGCCCTCAGATCCTGCATATA
AGCAGCTGCTTTTTGCCTGTACTGGGTCTCTCTGGTTAGACCAGATCTGAGCCTGGGAGCTCTCTGGCTA
ACTAGGGAACCCACTGCTTAAGCCTCAATAAAGCTTGCCTTGAGTGCTTCAAGTAGTGTGTGCCCGTCTG
TTGTGTGACTCTGGTAACTAGAGATCCCTCAGACCCTTTTAGTCAGTGTGGAAAATCTCTAGCAGTGGCG
CCCGAACAGGGACTTGAAAGCGAAAGGGAAACCAGAGGAGCTCTCTCGACGCAGGACTCGGCTTGCTGAA
GCGCGCACGGCAAGAGGCGAGGGGCGGCGACTGGTGAGTACGCCAAAAATTTTGACTAGCGGAGGCTAGA
AGGAGAGAGATGGGTGCGAGAGCGTCAGTATTAAGCGGGGGAGAATTAGATCGCGATGGGA
